>Addgene plasmid #134780 | M3D395A-M14-dCas9 | addgene full sequence | sequence record 267083 | Addgene NGS Result
GACATTGATTATTGACTAGTTATTAATAGTAATCAATTACGGGGTCATTAGTTCATAGCCCATATATGGA
GTTCCGCGTTACATAACTTACGGTAAATGGCCCGCCTGGCTGACCGCCCAACGACCCCCGCCCATTGACG
TCAATAATGACGTATGTTCCCATAGTAACGCCAATAGGGACTTTCCATTGACGTCAATGGGTGGAGTATT
TACGGTAAACTGCCCACTTGGCAGTACATCAAGTGTATCATATGCCAAGTACGCCCCCTATTGACGTCAA
TGACGGTAAATGGCCCGCCTGGCATTATGCCCAGTACATGACCTTATGGGACTTTCCTACTTGGCAGTAC
ATCTACGTATTAGTCATCGCTATTACCATGGTGATGCGGTTTTGGCAGTACATCAATGGGCGTGGATAGC
GGTTTGACTCACGGGGATTTCCAAGTCTCCACCCCATTGACGTCAATGGGAGTTTGTTTTGGCACCAAAA
TCAACGGGACTTTCCAAAATGTCGTAACAACTCCGCCCCATTGACGCAAATGGGCGGTAGGCGTGTACGG
TGGGAGGTCTATATAAGCAGAGCTGGTTTAGTGAACCGTCAGATCCGCTAGAGATCCGCGGCCGCTAATA
CGACTCACTATAGGGAGAGCCGCCACCATGTTCCCACCTCAGTGGATCTGTTGTGATATCCGCTACCTGG
ACGTCAGTATCTTGGGCAAGTTTGCAGTTGTGATGGCTGCCCCACCCTGGGATATTCACATGGAACTGCC
CTATGGGACCCTGACAGATGATGAGATGCGCAGGCTCAACATACCCGTACTACAGGATGATGGCTTTCTC
TTCCTCTGGGTCACAGGCAGGGCCATGGAGTTGGGGAGAGAATGTCTAAACCTCTGGGGGTATGAACGGG
TAGATGAAATTATTTGGGTGAAGACAAATCAACTGCAACGCATCATTCGGACAGGCCGTACAGGTCACTG
GTTGAACCATGGGAAGGAACACTGCTTGGTTGGTGTCAAAGGAAATCCCCAAGGCTTCAACCAGGGTCTG
GATTGTGATGTGATCGTAGCTGAGGTTCGTTCCACCAGTCATAAACCAGATGAAATCTATGGCATGATTG
AAAGACTATCTCCTGGCACTCGCAAGATTGAGTTATTTGGACGACCACACAATGTGCAACCCAACTGGAT
CACCCTTGGAAACCAACTGGATGGGATCCACCTACTAGACCCAGATGTGGTTGCACGGTTCAAGCAAAGG
TACCCAGATGGTATCATCTCTAAACCTAAGAATTTAGGCGGATCAGGTGGCTCCGGAGGGTCTGGTGGAT
CG
[900 nt withheld, positions 1333-2232]
AGCGGCAGCGAGACTCCCGGGACCTCAGAGTCCGCCACACCCGAAAGTGATAAAAAGTATTCTATTGGTT
TAGCCATCGGCACTAATTCCGTTGGATGGGCTGTCATAACCGATGAATACAAAGTACCTTCAAAGAAATT
TAAGGTGTTGGGGAACACAGACCGTCATTCGATTAAAAAGAATCTTATCGGTGCCCTCCTATTCGATAGT
GGCGAAACGGCAGAGGCGACTCGCCTGAAACGAACCGCTCGGAGAAGGTATACACGTCGCAAGAACCGAA
TATGTTACTTACAAGAAATTTTTAGCAATGAGATGGCCAAAGTTGACGATTCTTTCTTTCACCGTTTGGA
AGAGTCCTTCCTTGTCGAAGAGGACAAGAAACATGAACGGCACCCCATCTTTGGAAACATAGTAGATGAG
GTGGCATATCATGAAAAGTACCCAACGATTTATCACCTCAGAAAAAAGCTAGTTGACTCAACTGATAAAG
CGGACCTGAGGTTAATCTACTTGGCTCTTGCCCATATGATAAAGTTCCGTGGGCACTTTCTCATTGAGGG
TGATCTAAATCCGGACAACTCGGATGTCGACAAACTGTTCATCCAGTTAGTACAAACCTATAATCAGTTG
TTTGAAGAGAACCCTATAAATGCAAGTGGCGTGGATGCGAAGGCTATTCTTAGCGCCCGCCTCTCTAAAT
CCCGACGGCTAGAAAACCTGATCGCACAATTACCCGGAGAGAAGAAAAATGGGTTGTTCGGTAACCTTAT
AGCGCTCTCACTAGGCCTGACACCAAATTTTAAGTCGAACTTCGACTTAGCTGAAGATGCCAAATTGCAG
CTTAGTAAGGACACGTACGATGACGATCTCGACAATCTACTGGCACAAATTGGAGATCAGTATGCGGACT
TATTTTTGGCTGCCAAAAACCTTAGCGATGCAATCCTCCTATCTGACATACTGAGAGTTAATACTGAGAT
TACCAAGGCGCCGTTATCCGCTTCAATGATCAAAAGGTACGATGAACATCACCAAGACTTGACACTTCTC
AAGGCCCTAGTCCGTCAGCAACTGCCTGAGAAATATAAGGAAATATTCTTTGATCAGTCGAAAAACGGGT
ACGCAGGTTATATTGACGGCGGAGCGAGTCAAGAGGAATTCTACAAGTTTATCAAACCCATATTAGAGAA
GATGGATGGGACGGAAGAGTTGCTTGTAAAACTCAATCGCGAAGATCTACTGCGAAAGCAGCGGACTTTC
GACAACGGTAGCATTCCACATCAAATCCACTTAGGCGAATTGCATGCTATACTTAGAAGGCAGGAGGATT
TTTATCCGTTCCTCAAAGACAATCGTGAAAAGATTGAGAAAATCCTAACCTTTCGCATACCTTACTATGT
GGGACCCCTGGCCCGAGGGAACTCTCGGTTCGCATGGATGACAAGAAAGTCCGAAGAAACGATTACTCCA
TGGAATTTTGAGGAAGTTGTCGATAAAGGTGCGTCAGCTCAATCGTTCATCGAGAGGATGACCAACTTTG
ACAAGAATTTACCGAACGAAAAAGTATTGCCTAAGCACAGTTTACTTTACGAGTATTTCACAGTGTACAA
TGAACTCACGAAAGTTAAGTATGTCACTGAGGGCATGCGTAAACCCGCCTTTCTAAGCGGAGAACAGAAG
AAAGCAATAGTAGATCTGTTATTCAAGACCAACCGCAAAGTGACAGTTAAGCAATTGAAAGAGGACTACT
TTAAGAAAATTGAATGCTTCGATTCTGTCGAGATCTCCGGGGTAGAAGATCGATTTAATGCGTCACTTGG
TACGTATCATGACCTCCTAAAGATAATTAAAGATAAGGACTTCCTGGATAACGAAGAGAATGAAGATATC
TTAGAAGATATAGTGTTGACTCTTACCCTCTTTGAAGATCGGGAAATGATTGAGGAAAGACTAAAAACAT
ACGCTCACCTGTTCGACGATAAGGTTATGAAACAGTTAAAGAGGCGTCGCTATACGGGCTGGGGACGATT
GTCGCGGAAACTTATCAACGGGATAAGAGACAAGCAAAGTGGTAAAACTATTCTCGATTTTCTAAAGAGC
GACGGCTTCGCCAATAGGAACTTTATGCAGCTGATCCATGATGACTCTTTAACCTTCAAAGAGGATATAC
AAAAGGCACAGGTTTCCGGACAAGGGGACTCATTGCACGAACATATTGCGAATCTTGCTGGTTCGCCAGC
CATCAAAAAGGGCATACTCCAGACAGTCAAAGTAGTGGATGAGCTAGTTAAGGTCATGGGACGTCACAAA
CCGGAAAACATTGTAATCGAGATGGCACGCGAAAATCAAACGACTCAGAAGGGGCAAAAAAACAGTCGAG
AGCGGATGAAGAGAATAGAAGAGGGTATTAAAGAACTGGGCAGCCAGATCTTAAAGGAGCATCCTGTGGA
AAATACCCAATTGCAGAACGAGAAACTTTACCTCTATTACCTACAAAATGGAAGGGACATGTATGTTGAT
CAGGAACTGGACATAAACCGTTTATCTGATTACGACGTCGATGCCATTGTACCCCAATCCTTTTTGAAGG
ACGATTCAATCGACAATAAAGTGCTTACACGCTCGGATAAGAACCGAGGGAAAAGTGACAATGTTCCAAG
CGAGGAAGTCGTAAAGAAAATGAAGAACTATTGGCGGCAGCTCCTAAATGCGAAACTGATAACGCAAAGA
AAGTTCGATAACTTAACTAAAGCTGAGAGGGGTGGCTTGTCTGAACTTGACAAGGCCGGATTTATTAAAC
GTCAGCTCGTGGAAACCCGCCAAATCACAAAGCATGTTGCACAGATACTAGATTCCCGAATGAATACGAA
ATACGACGAGAACGATAAGCTGATTCGGGAAGTCAAAGTAATCACTTTAAAGTCAAAATTGGTGTCGGAC
TTCAGAAAGGATTTTCAATTCTATAAAGTTAGGGAGATAAATAACTACCACCATGCGCACGACGCTTATC
TTAATGCCGTCGTAGGGACCGCACTCATTAAGAAATACCCGAAGCTAGAAAGTGAGTTTGTGTATGGTGA
TTACAAAGTTTATGACGTCCGTAAGATGATCGCGAAAAGCGAACAGGAGATAGGCAAGGCTACAGCCAAA
TACTTCTTTTATTCTAACATTATGAATTTCTTTAAGACGGAAATCACTCTGGCAAACGGAGAGATACGCA
AACGACCTTTAATTGAAACCAATGGGGAGACAGGTGAAATCGTATGGGATAAGGGCCGGGACTTCGCGAC
GGTGAGAAAAGTTTTGTCCATGCCCCAAGTCAACATAGTAAAGAAAACTGAGGTGCAGACCGGAGGGTTT
TCAAAGGAATCGATTCTTCCAAAAAGGAATAGTGATAAGCTCATCGCTCGTAAAAAGGACTGGGACCCGA
AAAAGTACGGTGGCTTCGATAGCCCTACAGTTGCCTATTCTGTCCTAGTAGTGGCAAAAGTTGAGAAGGG
AAAATCCAAGAAACTGAAGTCAGTCAAAGAATTATTGGGGATAACGATTATGGAGCGCTCGTCTTTTGAA
AAGAACCCCATCGACTTCCTTGAGGCGAAAGGTTACAAGGAAGTAAAAAAGGATCTCATAATTAAACTAC
CAAAGTATAGTCTGTTTGAGTTAGAAAATGGCCGAAAACGGATGTTGGCTAGCGCCGGAGAGCTTCAAAA
GGGGAACGAACTCGCACTACCGTCTAAATACGTGAATTTCCTGTATTTAGCGTCCCATTACGAGAAGTTG
AAAGGTTCACCTGAAGATAACGAACAGAAGCAACTTTTTGTTGAGCAGCACAAACATTATCTCGACGAAA
TCATAGAGCAAATTTCGGAATTCAGTAAGAGAGTCATCCTAGCTGATGCCAATCTGGACAAAGTATTAAG
CGCATACAACAAGCACAGGGATAAACCCATACGTGAGCAGGCGGAAAATATTATCCATTTGTTTACTCTT
ACCAACCTCGGCGCTCCAGCCGCATTCAAGTATTTTGACACAACGATAGATCGCAAACGATACACTTCTA
CCAAGGAGGTGCTAGACGCGACACTGATTCACCAATCCATCACGGGATTATATGAAACTCGGATAGATTT
GTCACAGCTTGGGGGTGACTCTGGTGGTTCTACTAATCTGTCAGATATTATTGAAAAGGAGACCGGTAAG
CAACTGGTTATCCAGGAATCCATCCTCATGCTCCCAGAGGAGGTGGAAGAAGTCATTGGGAACAAGCCGG
AAAGCGATATACTCGTGCACACCGCCTACGACGAGAGCACCGACGAGAATGTCATGCTTCTGACTAGCGA
CGCCCCTGAATACAAGCCTTGGGCTCTGGTCATACAGGATAGCAACGGTGAGAACAAGATTAAGATGCTC
TCTGGTGGTTCTCCCAAGAAGAAGAGGAAAGTCTAACCGGTCATCATCACCATCACCATTGAGTTTAAAC
CCGCTGATCAGCCTCGACTGTGCCTTCTAGTTGCCAGCCATCTGTTGTTTGCCCCTCCCCCGTGCCTTCC
TTGACCCTGGAAGGTGCCACTCCCACTGTCCTTTCCTAATAAAATGAGGAAATTGCATCGCATTGTCTGA
GTAGGTGTCATTCTATTCTGGGGGGTGGGGTGGGGCAGGACAGCAAGGGGGAGGATTGGGAAGACAATAG
CAGGCATGCTGGGGATGCGGTGGGCTCTATGGCTTCTGAGGCGGAAAGAACCAGCTGGGGCTCGATACCG
TCGACCTCTAGCTAGAGCTTGGCGTAATCATGGTCATAGCTGTTTCCTGTGTGAAATTGTTATCCGCTCA
CAATTCCACACAACATACGAGCCGGAAGCATAAAGTGTAAAGCCTAGGGTGCCTAATGAGTGAGCTAACT
CACATTAATTGCGTTGCGCTCACTGCCCGCTTTCCAGTCGGGAAACCTGTCGTGCCAGCTGCATTAATGA
ATCGGCCAACGCGCGGGGAGAGGCGGTTTGCGTATTGGGCGCTCTTCCGCTTCCTCGCTCACTGACTCGC
TGCGCTCGGTCGTTCGGCTGCGGCGAGCGGTATCAGCTCACTCAAAGGCGGTAATACGGTTATCCACAGA
ATCAGGGGATAACGCAGGAAAGAACATGTGAGCAAAAGGCCAGCAAAAGGCCAGGAACCGTAAAAAGGCC
GCGTTGCTGGCGTTTTTCCATAGGCTCCGCCCCCCTGACGAGCATCACAAAAATCGACGCTCAAGTCAGA
GGTGGCGAAACCCGACAGGACTATAAAGATACCAGGCGTTTCCCCCTGGAAGCTCCCTCGTGCGCTCTCC
TGTTCCGACCCTGCCGCTTACCGGATACCTGTCCGCCTTTCTCCCTTCGGGAAGCGTGGCGCTTTCTCAT
AGCTCACGCTGTAGGTATCTCAGTTCGGTGTAGGTCGTTCGCTCCAAGCTGGGCTGTGTGCACGAACCCC
CCGTTCAGCCCGACCGCTGCGCCTTATCCGGTAACTATCGTCTTGAGTCCAACCCGGTAAGACACGACTT
ATCGCCACTGGCAGCAGCCACTGGTAACAGGATTAGCAGAGCGAGGTATGTAGGCGGTGCTACAGAGTTC
TTGAAGTGGTGGCCTAACTACGGCTACACTAGAAGAACAGTATTTGGTATCTGCGCTCTGCTGAAGCCAG
TTACCTTCGGAAAAAGAGTTGGTAGCTCTTGATCCGGCAAACAAACCACCGCTGGTAGCGGTGGTTTTTT
TGTTTGCAAGCAGCAGATTACGCGCAGAAAAAAAGGATCTCAAGAAGATCCTTTGATCTTTTCTACGGGG
TCTGACGCTCAGTGGAACGAAAACTCACGTTAAGGGATTTTGGTCATGAGATTATCAAAAAGGATCTTCA
CCTAGATCCTTTTAAATTAAAAATGAAGTTTTAAATCAATCTAAAGTATATATGAGTAAACTTGGTCTGA
CAGTTACCAATGCTTAATCAGTGAGGCACCTATCTCAGCGATCTGTCTATTTCGTTCATCCATAGTTGCC
TGACTCCCCGTCGTGTAGATAACTACGATACGGGAGGGCTTACCATCTGGCCCCAGTGCTGCAATGATAC
CGCGAGACCCACGCTCACCGGCTCCAGATTTATCAGCAATAAACCAGCCAGCCGGAAGGGCCGAGCGCAG
AAGTGGTCCTGCAACTTTATCCGCCTCCATCCAGTCTATTAATTGTTGCCGGGAAGCTAGAGTAAGTAGT
TCGCCAGTTAATAGTTTGCGCAACGTTGTTGCCATTGCTACAGGCATCGTGGTGTCACGCTCGTCGTTTG
GTATGGCTTCATTCAGCTCCGGTTCCCAACGATCAAGGCGAGTTACATGATCCCCCATGTTGTGCAAAAA
AGCGGTTAGCTCCTTCGGTCCTCCGATCGTTGTCAGAAGTAAGTTGGCCGCAGTGTTATCACTCATGGTT
ATGGCAGCACTGCATAATTCTCTTACTGTCATGCCATCCGTAAGATGCTTTTCTGTGACTGGTGAGTACT
CAACCAAGTCATTCTGAGAATAGTGTATGCGGCGACCGAGTTGCTCTTGCCCGGCGTCAATACGGGATAA
TACCGCGCCACATAGCAGAACTTTAAAAGTGCTCATCATTGGAAAACGTTCTTCGGGGCGAAAACTCTCA
AGGATCTTACCGCTGTTGAGATCCAGTTCGATGTAACCCACTCGTGCACCCAACTGATCTTCAGCATCTT
TTACTTTCACCAGCGTTTCTGGGTGAGCAAAAACAGGAAGGCAAAATGCCGCAAAAAAGGGAATAAGGGC
GACACGGAAATGTTGAATACTCATACTCTTCCTTTTTCAATATTATTGAAGCATTTATCAGGGTTATTGT
CTCATGAGCGGATACATATTTGAATGTATTTAGAAAAATAAACAAATAGGGGTTCCGCGCACATTTCCCC
GAAAAGTGCCACCTGACGTCGACGGATCGGGAGATCGATCTCCCGATCCCCTAGGGTCGACTCTCAGTAC
AATCTGCTCTGATGCCGCATAGTTAAGCCAGTATCTGCTCCCTGCTTGTGTGTTGGAGGTCGCTGAGTAG
TGCGCGAGCAAAATTTAAGCTACAACAAGGCAAGGCTTGACCGACAATTGCATGAAGAATCTGCTTAGGG
TTAGGCGTTTTGCGCTGCTTCGCGATGTACGGGCCAGATATACGCGTT
Features (pLannotate 1.2.2; 19 found; start..end, strand, type, name):
      1..380     +  enhancer       CMV enhancer: human cytomegalovirus immediate early enhancer
    381..584     +  promoter       CMV promoter: human cytomegalovirus (CMV) immediate early promoter
    626..644     +  promoter       T7 promoter: promoter for bacteriophage T7 RNA polymerase
    658..1296    +  CDS            METTL3 (fragment): MTA70_HUMAN - Also known as MTA70. Experimental evidence at protein level: Swiss-Prot protein existence level 1. The METTL3-METTL14 heterodimer forms a N6-methyltransferase complex that methylates adenosine residues at the N(6) position of some RNAs and regulates various processes such as the circadian clock, differentiation of embryonic and hematopoietic stem cells, cortical neurogenesis, response to DNA damage, differentiation of T-cells and primary miRNA processing (PubMed:22575960, PubMed:24284625, PubMed:25719671, PubMed:25799998, PubMed:26321680, PubMed:26593424, PubMed:27627798, PubMed:
   1336..2238    +  CDS            METTL14 (fragment) (sequence partly withheld): MET14_HUMAN - Also known as KIAA1627 From Homo sapiens (Human).
   2233..2280    +  CDS            ABE(7.10) (fragment): adenine base editor comprising wild-type E. coli TadA fused to the evolved TadA*(7.10) mutant (Gaudelli et al., 2017)
   2281..6381    +  CDS            Cas9 VQR: Streptococcus pyogenes Cas9 endonuclease with the D1135V/R1335Q/T1337R mutations has an altered recognition specificity for the protospacer adjacent motif (PAM) (Kleinstiver et al., 2015)
   6394..6642    +  CDS            UGI: UNGI_BPPB2 - Experimental evidence at protein level: Swiss-Prot protein existence level 1. This protein binds specifically and reversibly to the host uracil-DNA glycosylase, preventing removal of uracil residues from PBS2 DNA by the host uracil-excision repair system. From Bacillus phage PBS2 (Bacteriophage PBS2).
   6730..6954    +  polyA_signal   bGH poly(A) signal: bovine growth hormone polyadenylation signal
   6958..6979    +  promoter       SV40 promoter (fragment): SV40 enhancer and early promoter
   6984..7000    +  misc_feature   MCS (fragment): pBluescript multiple cloning site
   7049..7065    -  protein_bind   lac operator: The lac repressor binds to the lac operator to inhibit transcription in E. coli. This inhibition can be relieved by adding lactose or isopropyl-β-D-thiogalactopyranoside (IPTG). lac repressor encoded by lacI
   7073..7103    -  promoter       lac promoter: promoter for the E. coli lac operon
   7118..7139    -  protein_bind   CAP binding site: CAP binding activates transcription in the presence of cAMP. E. coli catabolite activator protein
   7152..7244    -  CDS            lacI (fragment): lac repressor; lacI; The lac repressor binds to the lac operator to inhibit transcription in E. coli. This inhibition can be relieved by adding lactose or isopropyl-β-D-thiogalactopyranoside (IPTG).
   7427..8015    -  rep_origin     ori: high-copy-number ColE1/pMB1/pBR322/pUC origin of replication
   8186..9046    -  CDS            AmpR: β-lactamase; bla; confers resistance to ampicillin, carbenicillin, and related antibiotics
   9047..9151    -  promoter       AmpR promoter: bla
   9222..9266    -  misc_feature   bom (fragment): basis of mobility region from pBR322
