[The description below was written by a language model from this plasmid's Addgene catalogue record and pLannotate feature annotations shown in this document.]
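Description:
M3D395A-M14-dCas9 is a 9.4 kb mammalian expression plasmid that encodes a single-chain fusion of the methyltransferase domains of human METTL3 and METTL14 joined to nuclease-inactive Streptococcus pyogenes Cas9. The open reading frame is driven by the CMV immediate-early enhancer and promoter and terminated by a bovine growth hormone polyadenylation signal. A T7 promoter sits just upstream of the coding region and could support in vitro transcription. In bacteria the plasmid is maintained through a ColE1/pUC-type origin and selected with ampicillin via the β-lactamase gene. The catalogue entry lists it as low copy although the annotated origin is of the high-copy class. Remnants of lac regulatory elements and a pBR322 bom fragment are backbone carry-over. No mammalian selection marker is annotated.

The feature table places a METTL3 fragment first, followed by a short gap consistent with a linker, then a METTL14 fragment. A short linker-like segment that matches base-editor constructs comes next, and then the roughly 4.1 kb Cas9 coding sequence. The automated annotation labels the Cas9 as a VQR PAM variant, and it also detects a uracil glycosylase inhibitor (UGI) sequence downstream of Cas9. Together these suggest the construct was derived from a base-editor backbone, but the catalogue describes the Cas9 only as inactive dCas9 and does not mention UGI. METTL3 is the catalytic subunit of the N6-methyladenosine writer complex and METTL14 is its structural partner. The recorded D395A substitution applies to METTL3, as the construct name indicates. This residue is generally understood to lie in the catalytic motif, so the plasmid most plausibly serves as a methylation-deficient control for programmable, guide-RNA-directed m6A installation on RNA, although the record does not state this role explicitly.
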