Addgene plasmid #134780: M3D395A-M14-dCas9
Purpose: Expression of fusion protein M3D395A-M14-dCas9 in Mammalian cells
Depositing lab: Shu-Bing Qian. Depositing organization: Cornell University. Publication: Programmable RNA N(6)-methyladenosine editing by CRISPR-Cas9 conjugates. Liu XM, Zhou J, Mao Y, Ji Q, Qian SB. Nat Chem Biol. 2019 Sep;15(9):865-871. doi: 10.1038/s41589-019-0327-1. Epub 2019 Aug 5. PubMed 31383972.
Backbone
  Vector backbone: CMV
  Backbone size w/o insert (bp): 3699
  Total vector size (bp): 9420
  Vector type: Mammalian Expression
Growth in bacteria
  Bacterial resistance: Ampicillin, 100 μg/mL
  Growth temperature: 37°C
  Growth strain: DH5alpha
  Copy number: Low Copy
Gene/Insert
  Gene/Insert name: METTL3/METTL14 methyltransferase domain and inactive dCas9
  Species: H. sapiens (human); S. pyogenes
  Insert size (bp): 5721
  Mutation: D395A
  Promoter: CMV
  Cloning method: Gibson Cloning
  Sequencing primers: 5′ M3F, TAATACGACTCACTATAGGGAGAGCCGCCACCATGTTCCCACCTCAG; M14F, AGGTGGCTCCGGAGGGTCTGGTGGATCGGGAACACAGAGC; 3′ M3R, CAGACCCTCCGGAGCCACCTGATCCGCCTAAATTCTTAGG; M14R, GTGGCGGACTCTGAGGTCCCGGGAGTCTCGCTGCCGCTTCGGTCAGATTT
Terms and licenses: Academic/Nonprofit Terms; Industry Terms: Not Available to Industry
How to cite: M3D395A-M14-dCas9 was a gift from Shu-Bing Qian (Addgene plasmid # 134780 ; http://n2t.net/addgene:134780 ; RRID:Addgene_134780)
