>Addgene plasmid #134780 | M3D395A-M14-dCas9 | depositor partial sequence | sequence record 260233 | M3D395A-M14 fusion sequences
ATGTTCCCACCTCAGTGGATCTGTTGTGATATCCGCTACCTGGACGTCAGTATCTTGGGCAAGTTTGCAG
TTGTGATGGCTGCCCCACCCTGGGATATTCACATGGAACTGCCCTATGGGACCCTGACAGATGATGAGAT
GCGCAGGCTCAACATACCCGTACTACAGGATGATGGCTTTCTCTTCCTCTGGGTCACAGGCAGGGCCATG
GAGTTGGGGAGAGAATGTCTAAACCTCTGGGGGTATGAACGGGTAGATGAAATTATTTGGGTGAAGACAA
ATCAACTGCAACGCATCATTCGGACAGGCCGTACAGGTCACTGGTTGAACCATGGGAAGGAACACTGCTT
GGTTGGTGTCAAAGGAAATCCCCAAGGCTTCAACCAGGGTCTGGATTGTGATGTGATCGTAGCTGAGGTT
CGTTCCACCAGTCATAAACCAGATGAAATCTATGGCATGATTGAAAGACTATCTCCTGGCACTCGCAAGA
TTGAGTTATTTGGACGACCACACAATGTGCAACCCAACTGGATCACCCTTGGAAACCAACTGGATGGGAT
CCACCTACTAGACCCAGATGTGGTTGCACGGTTCAAGCAAAGGTACCCAGATGGTATCATCTCTAAACCT
AAGAATTTAGGCGGATCAGGTGGCTCCGGAGGGTCTGGTGGATCG
[882 nt withheld, positions 676-1557]
