>Addgene plasmid #134780 | M3D395A-M14-dCas9 | depositor partial sequence | sequence record 260234 | XTEN linker and dCas9 sequences
AAATCTAAATCTGACCGAAGCGGCAGCGAGACTCCCGGGACCTCAGAGTCCGCCACACCCGAAAGTGATA
AAAAGTATTCTATTGGTTTAGCCATCGGCACTAATTCCGTTGGATGGGCTGTCATAACCGATGAATACAA
AGTACCTTCAAAGAAATTTAAGGTGTTGGGGAACACAGACCGTCATTCGATTAAAAAGAATCTTATCGGT
GCCCTCCTATTCGATAGTGGCGAAACGGCAGAGGCGACTCGCCTGAAACGAACCGCTCGGAGAAGGTATA
CACGTCGCAAGAACCGAATATGTTACTTACAAGAAATTTTTAGCAATGAGATGGCCAAAGTTGACGATTC
TTTCTTTCACCGTTTGGAAGAGTCCTTCCTTGTCGAAGAGGACAAGAAACATGAACGGCACCCCATCTTT
GGAAACATAGTAGATGAGGTGGCATATCATGAAAAGTACCCAACGATTTATCACCTCAGAAAAAAGCTAG
TTGACTCAACTGATAAAGCGGACCTGAGGTTAATCTACTTGGCTCTTGCCCATATGATAAAGTTCCGTGG
GCACTTTCTCATTGAGGGTGATCTAAATCCGGACAACTCGGATGTCGACAAACTGTTCATCCAGTTAGTA
CAAACCTATAATCAGTTGTTTGAAGAGAACCCTATAAATGCAAGTGGCGTGGATGCGAAGGCTATTCTTA
GCGCCCGCCTCTCTAAATCCCGACGGCTAGAAAACCTGATCGCACAATTACCCGGAGAGAAGAAAAATGG
GTTGTTCGGTAACCTTATAGCGCTCTCACTAGGCCTGACACCAAATTTTAAGTCGAACTTCGACTTAGCT
GAAGATGCCAAATTGCAGCTTAGTAAGGACACGTACGATGACGATCTCGACAATCTACTGGCACAAATTG
GAGATCAGTATGCGGACTTATTTTTGGCTGCCAAAAACCTTAGCGATGCAATCCTCCTATCTGACATACT
GAGAGTTAATACTGAGATTACCAAGGCGCCGTTATCCGCTTCAATGATCAAAAGGTACGATGAACATCAC
CAAGACTTGACACTTCTCAAGGCCCTAGTCCGTCAGCAACTGCCTGAGAAATATAAGGAAATATTCTTTG
ATCAGTCGAAAAACGGGTACGCAGGTTATATTGACGGCGGAGCGAGTCAAGAGGAATTCTACAAGTTTAT
CAAACCCATATTAGAGAAGATGGATGGGACGGAAGAGTTGCTTGTAAAACTCAATCGCGAAGATCTACTG
CGAAAGCAGCGGACTTTCGACAACGGTAGCATTCCACATCAAATCCACTTAGGCGAATTGCATGCTATAC
TTAGAAGGCAGGAGGATTTTTATCCGTTCCTCAAAGACAATCGTGAAAAGATTGAGAAAATCCTAACCTT
TCGCATACCTTACTATGTGGGACCCCTGGCCCGAGGGAACTCTCGGTTCGCATGGATGACAAGAAAGTCC
GAAGAAACGATTACTCCATGGAATTTTGAGGAAGTTGTCGATAAAGGTGCGTCAGCTCAATCGTTCATCG
AGAGGATGACCAACTTTGACAAGAATTTACCGAACGAAAAAGTATTGCCTAAGCACAGTTTACTTTACGA
GTATTTCACAGTGTACAATGAACTCACGAAAGTTAAGTATGTCACTGAGGGCATGCGTAAACCCGCCTTT
CTAAGCGGAGAACAGAAGAAAGCAATAGTAGATCTGTTATTCAAGACCAACCGCAAAGTGACAGTTAAGC
AATTGAAAGAGGACTACTTTAAGAAAATTGAATGCTTCGATTCTGTCGAGATCTCCGGGGTAGAAGATCG
ATTTAATGCGTCACTTGGTACGTATCATGACCTCCTAAAGATAATTAAAGATAAGGACTTCCTGGATAAC
GAAGAGAATGAAGATATCTTAGAAGATATAGTGTTGACTCTTACCCTCTTTGAAGATCGGGAAATGATTG
AGGAAAGACTAAAAACATACGCTCACCTGTTCGACGATAAGGTTATGAAACAGTTAAAGAGGCGTCGCTA
TACGGGCTGGGGACGATTGTCGCGGAAACTTATCAACGGGATAAGAGACAAGCAAAGTGGTAAAACTATT
CTCGATTTTCTAAAGAGCGACGGCTTCGCCAATAGGAACTTTATGCAGCTGATCCATGATGACTCTTTAA
CCTTCAAAGAGGATATACAAAAGGCACAGGTTTCCGGACAAGGGGACTCATTGCACGAACATATTGCGAA
TCTTGCTGGTTCGCCAGCCATCAAAAAGGGCATACTCCAGACAGTCAAAGTAGTGGATGAGCTAGTTAAG
GTCATGGGACGTCACAAACCGGAAAACATTGTAATCGAGATGGCACGCGAAAATCAAACGACTCAGAAGG
GGCAAAAAAACAGTCGAGAGCGGATGAAGAGAATAGAAGAGGGTATTAAAGAACTGGGCAGCCAGATCTT
AAAGGAGCATCCTGTGGAAAATACCCAATTGCAGAACGAGAAACTTTACCTCTATTACCTACAAAATGGA
AGGGACATGTATGTTGATCAGGAACTGGACATAAACCGTTTATCTGATTACGACGTCGATGCCATTGTAC
CCCAATCCTTTTTGAAGGACGATTCAATCGACAATAAAGTGCTTACACGCTCGGATAAGAACCGAGGGAA
AAGTGACAATGTTCCAAGCGAGGAAGTCGTAAAGAAAATGAAGAACTATTGGCGGCAGCTCCTAAATGCG
AAACTGATAACGCAAAGAAAGTTCGATAACTTAACTAAAGCTGAGAGGGGTGGCTTGTCTGAACTTGACA
AGGCCGGATTTATTAAACGTCAGCTCGTGGAAACCCGCCAAATCACAAAGCATGTTGCACAGATACTAGA
TTCCCGAATGAATACGAAATACGACGAGAACGATAAGCTGATTCGGGAAGTCAAAGTAATCACTTTAAAG
TCAAAATTGGTGTCGGACTTCAGAAAGGATTTTCAATTCTATAAAGTTAGGGAGATAAATAACTACCACC
ATGCGCACGACGCTTATCTTAATGCCGTCGTAGGGACCGCACTCATTAAGAAATACCCGAAGCTAGAAAG
TGAGTTTGTGTATGGTGATTACAAAGTTTATGACGTCCGTAAGATGATCGCGAAAAGCGAACAGGAGATA
GGCAAGGCTACAGCCAAATACTTCTTTTATTCTAACATTATGAATTTCTTTAAGACGGAAATCACTCTGG
CAAACGGAGAGATACGCAAACGACCTTTAATTGAAACCAATGGGGAGACAGGTGAAATCGTATGGGATAA
GGGCCGGGACTTCGCGACGGTGAGAAAAGTTTTGTCCATGCCCCAAGTCAACATAGTAAAGAAAACTGAG
GTGCAGACCGGAGGGTTTTCAAAGGAATCGATTCTTCCAAAAAGGAATAGTGATAAGCTCATCGCTCGTA
AAAAGGACTGGGACCCGAAAAAGTACGGTGGCTTCGATAGCCCTACAGTTGCCTATTCTGTCCTAGTAGT
GGCAAAAGTTGAGAAGGGAAAATCCAAGAAACTGAAGTCAGTCAAAGAATTATTGGGGATAACGATTATG
GAGCGCTCGTCTTTTGAAAAGAACCCCATCGACTTCCTTGAGGCGAAAGGTTACAAGGAAGTAAAAAAGG
ATCTCATAATTAAACTACCAAAGTATAGTCTGTTTGAGTTAGAAAATGGCCGAAAACGGATGTTGGCTAG
CGCCGGAGAGCTTCAAAAGGGGAACGAACTCGCACTACCGTCTAAATACGTGAATTTCCTGTATTTAGCG
TCCCATTACGAGAAGTTGAAAGGTTCACCTGAAGATAACGAACAGAAGCAACTTTTTGTTGAGCAGCACA
AACATTATCTCGACGAAATCATAGAGCAAATTTCGGAATTCAGTAAGAGAGTCATCCTAGCTGATGCCAA
TCTGGACAAAGTATTAAGCGCATACAACAAGCACAGGGATAAACCCATACGTGAGCAGGCGGAAAATATT
ATCCATTTGTTTACTCTTACCAACCTCGGCGCTCCAGCCGCATTCAAGTATTTTGACACAACGATAGATC
GCAAACGATACACTTCTACCAAGGAGGTGCTAGACGCGACACTGATTCACCAATCCATCACGGGATTATA
TGAAACTCGGATAGATTTGTCACAGCTTGGGGGTGAC
